Addgene plasmid #213176: ADORA3-DuET
Purpose: The DuET construct encodes the named human GPCR engineered with a cleaved hemagglutinin signal peptide, a 5' FLAG and a 3' 1D4 epitope tag optimized for expression in mammalian cells and proteomics studies.
Depositing lab: Thomas Sakmar. Depositing organization: Rockefeller University. Publication: Multiplexed selectivity screening of anti-GPCR antibodies. Dahl L, Kotliar IB, Bendes A, Dodig-Crnkovic T, Fromm S, Elofsson A, Uhlen M, Sakmar TP, Schwenk JM. Sci Adv. 2023 May 3;9(18):eadf9297. doi: 10.1126/sciadv.adf9297. Epub 2023 May 3. PubMed 37134173.
Backbone
  Vector backbone: pcDNA 3.1 (+)
  Vector type: Mammalian Expression
Growth in bacteria
  Bacterial resistance: Ampicillin, 100 μg/mL
  Growth temperature: 37°C
  Growth strain: DH5alpha
  Copy number: High Copy
Gene/Insert
  Gene/Insert name: ADORA3 (alt names: Adenosine A3 receptor; AD026, aa3r)
  Species: H. sapiens (human)
  Entrez Gene: ADORA3 (a.k.a. A3AR)
  Promoter: CMV, T7
  Tag / fusion protein: FLAG (N terminal on insert); 1D4 (C terminal on insert)
  Cloning method: Gibson Cloning
Terms and licenses: Academic/Nonprofit Terms; Industry Terms: Not Available to Industry
Depositor comments: Class: A, Family: adenosine. Ensembl ID: ENSG00000282608, Uniprot ID: P0DMS8
How to cite: ADORA3-DuET was a gift from Thomas Sakmar (Addgene plasmid # 213176 ; http://n2t.net/addgene:213176 ; RRID:Addgene_213176)
