[The description below was written by a language model from this plasmid's Addgene catalogue record and pLannotate feature annotations shown in this document.]
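Description:
ADORA3-DuET is a mammalian expression plasmid built on the pcDNA 3.1 (+) backbone. It carries a human ADORA3 (adenosine A3 receptor; class A GPCR, adenosine family) coding sequence inserted by Gibson cloning. It is propagated in E. coli as a high-copy plasmid through its ColE1/pUC-type origin, with ampicillin selection from the β-lactamase gene. An f1 origin is also present. For selection in mammalian cells, the backbone has an SV40 early promoter driving the neomycin/kanamycin phosphotransferase gene, followed by an SV40 polyadenylation signal.

The receptor cassette is transcribed from the human CMV immediate-early enhancer and promoter and is terminated by the bovine growth hormone poly(A) signal. A T7 promoter just upstream of the insert allows in vitro transcription. In the DuET design, the GPCR is preceded by a cleavable hemagglutinin signal peptide and an N-terminal FLAG epitope, and it ends with a C-terminal 1D4 epitope. The two tags give independent handles at each end of the protein for capture and detection. The automated annotation detects the FLAG tag as a short fragment match but does not call the signal peptide or the 1D4 tag.

The annotation also splits the open reading frame into an ADORA3 fragment followed by a longer match to TMIGD3. These two genes share a locus and exons, so the insert may correspond to an isoform related to that shared locus rather than the canonical receptor sequence, but the record does not resolve this. The construct is described as optimized for expression in mammalian cells and for proteomics studies. The associated work concerns multiplexed selectivity screening of anti-GPCR antibodies.
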