Features (pLannotate 1.2.2; 22 found; start..end, strand, type, name):
     79..183     -  promoter       AmpR promoter: bla
    242..294     -  misc_feature   bom (fragment): basis of mobility region from pBR322
    449..828     +  enhancer       CMV enhancer: human cytomegalovirus immediate early enhancer
    829..1032    +  promoter       CMV promoter: human cytomegalovirus (CMV) immediate early promoter
   1028..1061    +  LTR            5' LTR (truncated) (fragment): truncated 5' long terminal repeat (LTR) from HIV-1
   1077..1095    +  promoter       T7 promoter: promoter for bacteriophage T7 RNA polymerase
   1194..1214    +  CDS            3xFLAG (fragment): three tandem FLAG® epitope tags
   1227..1583    +  CDS            ADORA3 (fragment): AA3R_HUMAN - Experimental evidence at protein level: Swiss-Prot protein existence level 1. [Isoform 2]: Receptor for adenosine. The activity of this receptor is mediated by G proteins which inhibits adenylyl cyclase (PubMed:8234299). From Homo sapiens (Human).
   1575..2267    +  CDS            TMIGD3 (fragment): TMIG3_HUMAN - Experimental evidence at protein level: Swiss-Prot protein existence level 1. [Isoform 1]: Plays a suppressive role in osteosarcoma malignancy by inhibiting NF-kappa-B activity (PubMed:27886186). From Homo sapiens (Human).
   2392..2616    +  polyA_signal   bGH poly(A) signal: bovine growth hormone polyadenylation signal
   2620..2641    +  promoter       SV40 promoter (fragment): SV40 enhancer and early promoter
   2662..3090    +  rep_origin     f1 ori (sequence partly withheld): f1 bacteriophage origin of replication; arrow indicates direction of (+) strand synthesis
   3104..3433    +  promoter       SV40 promoter: SV40 enhancer and early promoter
   3500..4291    +  CDS            neo: KKA2_KLEPN - Also known as kan, nptII. Experimental evidence at protein level: Swiss-Prot protein existence level 1. Resistance to kanamycin, neomycin, paromomycin, ribostamycin, butirosin and gentamicin B. From Klebsiella pneumoniae.
   4315..4473    +  CDS            ble (fragment): BLE_KLEPN - Experimental evidence at protein level: Swiss-Prot protein existence level 1. Binding protein with a strong affinity to the bleomycin family of antibiotics. Binds to CL990; an antimitotic-antibiotic compound. From Klebsiella pneumoniae.
   4468..4589    +  polyA_signal   SV40 poly(A) signal: SV40 polyadenylation signal
   4662..4678    -  protein_bind   lac operator: The lac repressor binds to the lac operator to inhibit transcription in E. coli. This inhibition can be relieved by adding lactose or isopropyl-β-D-thiogalactopyranoside (IPTG). lac repressor encoded by lacI
   4686..4716    -  promoter       lac promoter: promoter for the E. coli lac operon
   4731..4752    -  protein_bind   CAP binding site: CAP binding activates transcription in the presence of cAMP. E. coli catabolite activator protein
   4765..4857    -  CDS            lacI (fragment): lac repressor; lacI; The lac repressor binds to the lac operator to inhibit transcription in E. coli. This inhibition can be relieved by adding lactose or isopropyl-β-D-thiogalactopyranoside (IPTG).
   5040..5628    -  rep_origin     ori: high-copy-number ColE1/pMB1/pBR322/pUC origin of replication
   5799..78      -  CDS            AmpR (across the origin): β-lactamase; bla; confers resistance to ampicillin, carbenicillin, and related antibiotics
>Addgene plasmid #213176 | ADORA3-DuET | addgene full sequence | sequence record 431747 | Addgene NGS Result
TTCTGGGTGAGCAAAAACAGGAAGGCAAAATGCCGCAAAAAAGGGAATAAGGGCGACACGGAAATGTTGA
ATACTCATACTCTTCCTTTTTCAATATTATTGAAGCATTTATCAGGGTTATTGTCTCATGAGCGGATACA
TATTTGAATGTATTTAGAAAAATAAACAAATAGGGGTTCCGCGCACATTTCCCCGAAAAGTGCCACCTGA
CGTCGACGGATCGGGAGATCTCCCGATCCCCTATGGTGCACTCTCAGTACAATCTGCTCTGATGCCGCAT
AGTTAAGCCAGTATCTGCTCCCTGCTTGTGTGTTGGAGGTCGCTGAGTAGTGCGCGAGCAAAATTTAAGC
TACAACAAGGCAAGGCTTGACCGACATTTGCATGAAGAATCTGCTTAGGGTTAGGCGTTTTGCGCTGCTT
CGCGATGTACGGGCCAGATATACGCGTTGACATTGATTATTGACTAGTTATTAATAGTAATCAATTACGG
GGTCATTAGTTCATAGCCCATATATGGAGTTCCGCGTTACATAACTTACGGTAAATGGCCCGCCTGGCTG
ACCGCCCAACGACCCCCGCCCATTGACGTCAATAATGACGTATGTTCCCATAGTAACGCCAATAGGGACT
TTCCATTGACGTCAATGGGTGGAGTATTTACGGTAAACTGCCCACTTGGCAGTACATCAAGTGTATCATA
TGCCAAGTACGCCCCCTATTGACGTCAATGACGGTAAATGGCCCGCCTGGCATTATGCCCAGTACATGAC
CTTATGGGACTTTCCTACTTGGCAGTACATCTACGTATTAGTCATCGCTATTACCATGGTGATGCGGTTT
TGGCAGTACATCAATGGGCGTGGATAGCGGTTTGACTCACGGGGATTTCCAAGTCTCCACCCCATTGACG
TCAATGGGAGTTTGTTTTGGCACCAAAATCAACGGGACTTTCCAAAATGTCGTAACAACTCCGCCCCATT
GACGCAAATGGGCGGTAGGCGTGTACGGTGGGAGGTCTATATAAGCAGAGCTCTCTGGCTAACTAGAGAA
CCCACTGCTTACTGGCTTATCGAAATTAATACGACTCACTATAGGGAGACCCAAGCTGGCTAGCGTTTAA
ACTTAAGCTTAGCGGCCGCGCCACCATGAAGACGATCATCGCCCTGAGCTACATCTTCTGCCTGGTATTC
GCCGACTACAAGGACGATGATGACGCCAGCATCGATATGCCAAATAACAGCACTGCACTGTCCCTTGCTA
ATGTCACATACATCACTATGGAGATCTTCATCGGCCTGTGCGCTATTGTGGGGAATGTCCTTGTGATCTG
TGTAGTGAAACTGAACCCCAGCCTGCAAACCACCACCTTTTACTTTATCGTGAGCCTCGCACTCGCTGAC
ATCGCTGTGGGAGTGCTGGTGATGCCCCTGGCCATCGTGGTATCTCTGGGGATCACTATCCATTTTTATT
CATGCTTGTTTATGACTTGTCTGCTTCTGATTTTCACACACGCCTCTATCATGTCTCTGCTGGCTATCGC
AGTGGACAGATATCTTCGGGTGAAGCTCACCGTCAGGTTCCGCATCCCTGGCTTGCCAGGGTGCATCCTC
TCCTTCCAGCTGAAAGTGTGTTTCTTGCCAGTGATGTGGCTGTTCATCCTCCTGAGTCTCGCACTGATCT
CTGATGCTATGGTAATGGACGAAAAAGTTAAGCGCTCCTTCGTACTGGATACGGCCTCAGCCATTTGTAA
CTACAACGCCCATTATAAAAATCACCCAAAATACTGGTGCCGAGGATATTTCAGGGACTACTGTAACATT
ATCGCTTTCTCCCCCAACTCAACCAACCACGTGGCGCTGCGAGATACCGGAAATCAGCTCATCGTTACCA
TGAGTTGCCTTACCAAGGAGGATACAGGGTGGTATTGGTGCGGCATTCAGCGCGACTTCGCACGGGATGA
TATGGACTTTACCGAACTGATTGTAACTGATGACAAAGGCACACTTGCAAATGATTTCTGGTCTGGTAAG
GACCTGAGCGGCAACAAGACCAGATCTTGTAAGGCGCCCAAGGTCGTGCGAAAGGCCGATCGGTCCCGCA
CCAGTATCCTGATCATTTGCATTCTGATAACCGGACTGGGAATCATTTCCGTAATCTCTCACCTCACGAA
AAGACGGAGATCCCAGAGGAACAGACGAGTTGGTAATACACTTAAGCCATTTAGTCGCGTGCTGACACCA
AAGGAGATGGCTCCTACGGAGCAGATGATCGATACCGGTGGACGCACCGGTGAATTCGATGAGGCCAGCA
CCACCGTGTCTAAGACCGAGACTTCTCAGGTGGCCCCTGCCTAATCTAGAGGGCCCGTTTAAACCCGCTG
ATCAGCCTCGACTGTGCCTTCTAGTTGCCAGCCATCTGTTGTTTGCCCCTCCCCCGTGCCTTCCTTGACC
CTGGAAGGTGCCACTCCCACTGTCCTTTCCTAATAAAATGAGGAAATTGCATCGCATTGTCTGAGTAGGT
GTCATTCTATTCTGGGGGGTGGGGTGGGGCAGGACAGCAAGGGGGAGGATTGGGAAGACAATAGCAGGCA
TGCTGGGGATGCGGTGGGCTCTATGGCTTCTGAGGCGGAAAGAACCAGCTGGGGCTCTAGGGGGTATCCC
C
[124 nt withheld, positions 2662-2785]
C
[91 nt withheld, positions 2787-2877]
A
[49 nt withheld, positions 2879-2927]
CCTTTGACGTTGGAGTCCACGTTCTTT
[37 nt withheld, positions 2955-2991]
ACCCTATCTCGGTCTATTCTTTTGATTTATAAGGGATTTTGCCGATTTCGGCCTATTGGTTAAAAAATGA
GCTGATTTAACAAAAATTTAACGCGAATTAATTCTGTGGAATGTGTGTCAGTTAGGGTGTGGAAAGTCCC
CAGGCTCCCCAGCAGGCAGAAGTATGCAAAGCATGCATCTCAATTAGTCAGCAACCAGGTGTGGAAAGTC
CCCAGGCTCCCCAGCAGGCAGAAGTATGCAAAGCATGCATCTCAATTAGTCAGCAACCATAGTCCCGCCC
CTAACTCCGCCCATCCCGCCCCTAACTCCGCCCAGTTCCGCCCATTCTCCGCCCCATGGCTGACTAATTT
TTTTTATTTATGCAGAGGCCGAGGCCGCCTCTGCCTCTGAGCTATTCCAGAAGTAGTGAGGAGGCTTTTT
TGGAGGCCTAGGCTTTTGCAAAAAGCTCCCGGGAGCTTGTATATCCATTTTCGGATCTGATCAAGAGACA
GGATGAGGATCGTTTCGCATGATTGAACAAGATGGATTGCACGCAGGTTCTCCGGCCGCTTGGGTGGAGA
GGCTATTCGGCTATGACTGGGCACAACAGACAATCGGCTGCTCTGATGCCGCCGTGTTCCGGCTGTCAGC
GCAGGGGCGCCCGGTTCTTTTTGTCAAGACCGACCTGTCCGGTGCCCTGAATGAACTGCAGGACGAGGCA
GCGCGGCTATCGTGGCTGGCCACGACGGGCGTTCCTTGCGCAGCTGTGCTCGACGTTGTCACTGAAGCGG
GAAGGGACTGGCTGCTATTGGGCGAAGTGCCGGGGCAGGATCTCCTGTCATCTCACCTTGCTCCTGCCGA
GAAAGTATCCATCATGGCTGATGCAATGCGGCGGCTGCATACGCTTGATCCGGCTACCTGCCCATTCGAC
CACCAAGCGAAACATCGCATCGAGCGAGCACGTACTCGGATGGAAGCCGGTCTTGTCGATCAGGATGATC
TGGACGAAGAGCATCAGGGGCTCGCGCCAGCCGAACTGTTCGCCAGGCTCAAGGCGCGCATGCCCGACGG
CGAGGATCTCGTCGTGACCCATGGCGATGCCTGCTTGCCGAATATCATGGTGGAAAATGGCCGCTTTTCT
GGATTCATCGACTGTGGCCGGCTGGGTGTGGCGGACCGCTATCAGGACATAGCGTTGGCTACCCGTGATA
TTGCTGAAGAGCTTGGCGGCGAATGGGCTGACCGCTTCCTCGTGCTTTACGGTATCGCCGCTCCCGATTC
GCAGCGCATCGCCTTCTATCGCCTTCTTGACGAGTTCTTCTGAGCGGGACTCTGGGGTTCGAAATGACCG
ACCAAGCGACGCCCAACCTGCCATCACGAGATTTCGATTCCACCGCCGCCTTCTATGAAAGGTTGGGCTT
CGGAATCGTTTTCCGGGACGCCGGCTGGATGATCCTCCAGCGCGGGGATCTCATGCTGGAGTTCTTCGCC
CACCCCAACTTGTTTATTGCAGCTTATAATGGTTACAAATAAAGCAATAGCATCACAAATTTCACAAATA
AAGCATTTTTTTCACTGCATTCTAGTTGTGGTTTGTCCAAACTCATCAATGTATCTTATCATGTCTGTAT
ACCGTCGACCTCTAGCTAGAGCTTGGCGTAATCATGGTCATAGCTGTTTCCTGTGTGAAATTGTTATCCG
CTCACAATTCCACACAACATACGAGCCGGAAGCATAAAGTGTAAAGCCTGGGGTGCCTAATGAGTGAGCT
AACTCACATTAATTGCGTTGCGCTCACTGCCCGCTTTCCAGTCGGGAAACCTGTCGTGCCAGCTGCATTA
ATGAATCGGCCAACGCGCGGGGAGAGGCGGTTTGCGTATTGGGCGCTCTTCCGCTTCCTCGCTCACTGAC
TCGCTGCGCTCGGTCGTTCGGCTGCGGCGAGCGGTATCAGCTCACTCAAAGGCGGTAATACGGTTATCCA
CAGAATCAGGGGATAACGCAGGAAAGAACATGTGAGCAAAAGGCCAGCAAAAGGCCAGGAACCGTAAAAA
GGCCGCGTTGCTGGCGTTTTTCCATAGGCTCCGCCCCCCTGACGAGCATCACAAAAATCGACGCTCAAGT
CAGAGGTGGCGAAACCCGACAGGACTATAAAGATACCAGGCGTTTCCCCCTGGAAGCTCCCTCGTGCGCT
CTCCTGTTCCGACCCTGCCGCTTACCGGATACCTGTCCGCCTTTCTCCCTTCGGGAAGCGTGGCGCTTTC
TCATAGCTCACGCTGTAGGTATCTCAGTTCGGTGTAGGTCGTTCGCTCCAAGCTGGGCTGTGTGCACGAA
CCCCCCGTTCAGCCCGACCGCTGCGCCTTATCCGGTAACTATCGTCTTGAGTCCAACCCGGTAAGACACG
ACTTATCGCCACTGGCAGCAGCCACTGGTAACAGGATTAGCAGAGCGAGGTATGTAGGCGGTGCTACAGA
GTTCTTGAAGTGGTGGCCTAACTACGGCTACACTAGAAGAACGGTATTTGGTATCTGCGCTCTGCTGAAG
CCAGTTACCTTCGGAAAAAGAGTTGGTAGCTCTTGATCCGGCAAACAAACCACCGCTGGTAGCGGTGGTT
TTTTTGTTTGCAAGCAGCAGATTACGCGCAGAAAAAAAGGATCTCAAGAAGATCCTTTGATCTTTTCTAC
GGGGTCTGACGCTCAGTGGAACGAAAACTCACGTTAAGGGATTTTGGTCATGAGATTATCAAAAAGGATC
TTCACCTAGATCCTTTTAAATTAAAAATGAAGTTTTAAATCAATCTAAAGTATATATGAGTAAACTTGGT
CTGACAGTTACCAATGCTTAATCAGTGAGGCACCTATCTCAGCGATCTGTCTATTTCGTTCATCCATAGT
TGCCTGACTCCCCGTCGTGTAGATAACTACGATACGGGAGGGCTTACCATCTGGCCCCAGTGCTGCAATG
ATACCGCGAGACCCACGCTCACCGGCTCCAGATTTATCAGCAATAAACCAGCCAGCCGGAAGGGCCGAGC
GCAGAAGTGGTCCTGCAACTTTATCCGCCTCCATCCAGTCTATTAATTGTTGCCGGGAAGCTAGAGTAAG
TAGTTCGCCAGTTAATAGTTTGCGCAACGTTGTTGCCATTGCTACAGGCATCGTGGTGTCACGCTCGTCG
TTTGGTATGGCTTCATTCAGCTCCGGTTCCCAACGATCAAGGCGAGTTACATGATCCCCCATGTTGTGCA
AAAAAGCGGTTAGCTCCTTCGGTCCTCCGATCGTTGTCAGAAGTAAGTTGGCCGCAGTGTTATCACTCAT
GGTTATGGCAGCACTGCATAATTCTCTTACTGTCATGCCATCCGTAAGATGCTTTTCTGTGACTGGTGAG
TACTCAACCAAGTCATTCTGAGAATAGTGTATGCGGCGACCGAGTTGCTCTTGCCCGGCGTCAATACGGG
ATAATACCGCGCCACATAGCAGAACTTTAAAAGTGCTCATCATTGGAAAACGTTCTTCGGGGCGAAAACT
CTCAAGGATCTTACCGCTGTTGAGATCCAGTTCGATGTAACCCACTCGTGCACCCAACTGATCTTCAGCA
TCTTTTACTTTCACCAGCGT
